>Addgene plasmid #103907 | INADL_PDZ_7 | addgene full sequence | sequence record 199873 | Addgene NGS Result
TTGACAATTAATCATCGGCTCGTATAATGTGTGGAATTGTGAGCGGATAACAATTTCACACAGGAAACAG
TATTCATGTCCCCTATACTAGGTTATTGGAAAATTAAGGGCCTTGTGCAACCCACTCGACTTCTTTTGGA
ATATCTTGAAGAAAAATATGAAGAGCATTTGTATGAGCGCGATGAAGGTGATAAATGGCGAAACAAAAAG
TTTGAATTGGGTTTGGAGTTTCCCAATCTTCCTTATTATATTGATGGTGATGTTAAATTAACACAGTCTA
TGGCCATCATACGTTATATAGCTGACAAGCACAACATGTTGGGTGGTTGTCCAAAAGAGCGTGCAGAGAT
TTCAATGCTTGAAGGAGCGGTTTTGGATATTAGATACGGTGTTTCGAGAATTGCATATAGTAAAGACTTT
GAAACTCTCAAAGTTGATTTTCTTAGCAAGCTACCTGAAATGCTGAAAATGTTCGAAGATCGTTTATGTC
ATAAAACATATTTAAATGGTGATCATGTAACCCATCCTGACTTCATGTTGTATGACGCTCTTGATGTTGT
TTTATACATGGACCCAATGTGCCTGGATGCGTTCCCAAAATTAGTTTGTTTTAAAAAACGTATTGAAGCT
ATCCCACAAATTGATAAGTACTTGAAATCCAGCAAGTATATAGCATGGCCTTTGCAGGGCTGGCAAGCCA
CGTTTGGTGGTGGCGACCATCCTCCAAAATCGGATCTGGAAGTTCTGTTCCAGGGGCCCCTGGGATCCAC
CGACCAAAAAATCAGACAAAGATATGCAGATCTGCCTGGAGAACTGCACATTATTGAACTTGAAAAAGAT
AAGAATGGACTTGGACTCAGCCTTGCTGGTAATAAAGACCGATCACGCATGAGCATATTTGTGGTGGGAA
TTAACCCGGAAGGACCTGCTGCCGCAGATGGACGAATGCGTATTGGAGATGAACTCTTAGAGATAAACAA
TCAGATTCTGTATGGAAGAAGTCACCAAAATGCATCTGCCATTATTAAGACTGCCCCATCAAAGGTCAAG
CTGGTTTTCATCAGAAACGAGGATGCAGTCAATCAGATGGCCGTTACTTGAGTCGACTCGAGCGGCCGCA
TCGTGACTGACTGACGATCTGCCTCGCGCGTTTCGGTGATGACGGTGAAAACCTCTGACACATGCAGCTC
CCGGAGACGGTCACAGCTTGTCTGTAAGCGGATGCCGGGAGCAGACAAGCCCGTCAGGGCGCGTCAGCGG
GTGTTGGCGGGTGTCGGGGCGCAGCCATGACCCAGTCACGTAGCGATAGCGGAGTGTATAATTCTTGAAG
ACGAAAGGGCCTCGTGATACGCCTATTTTTATAGGTTAATGTCATGATAATAATGGTTTCTTAGACGTCA
GGTGGCACTTTTCGGGGAAATGTGCGCGGAACCCCTATTTGTTTATTTTTCTAAATACATTCAAATATGT
ATCCGCTCATGAGACAATAACCCTGATAAATGCTTCAATAATATTGAAAAAGGAAGAGTATGAGTATTCA
ACATTTCCGTGTCGCCCTTATTCCCTTTTTTGCGGCATTTTGCCTTCCTGTTTTTGCTCACCCAGAAACG
CTGGTGAAAGTAAAAGATGCTGAAGATCAGTTGGGTGCACGAGTGGGTTACATCGAACTGGATCTCAACA
GCGGTAAGATCCTTGAGAGTTTTCGCCCCGAAGAACGTTTTCCAATGATGAGCACTTTTAAAGTTCTGCT
ATGTGGCGCGGTATTATCCCGTGTTGACGCCGGGCAAGAGCAACTCGGTCGCCGCATACACTATTCTCAG
AATGACTTGGTTGAGTACTCACCAGTCACAGAAAAGCATCTTACGGATGGCATGACAGTAAGAGAATTAT
GCAGTGCTGCCATAACCATGAGTGATAACACTGCGGCCAACTTACTTCTGACAACGATCGGAGGACCGAA
GGAGCTAACCGCTTTTTTGCACAACATGGGGGATCATGTAACTCGCCTTGATCGTTGGGAACCGGAGCTG
AATGAAGCCATACCAAACGACGAGCGTGACACCACGATGCCTGCAGCAATGGCAACAACGTTGCGCAAAC
TATTAACTGGCGAACTACTTACTCTAGCTTCCCGGCAACAATTAATAGACTGGATGGAGGCGGATAAAGT
TGCAGGACCACTTCTGCGCTCGGCCCTTCCGGCTGGCTGGTTTATTGCTGATAAATCTGGAGCCGGTGAG
CGTGGGTCTCGCGGTATCATTGCAGCACTGGGGCCAGATGGTAAGCCCTCCCGTATCGTAGTTATCTACA
CGACGGGGAGTCAGGCAACTATGGATGAACGAAATAGACAGATCGCTGAGATAGGTGCCTCACTGATTAA
GCATTGGTAACTGTCAGACCAAGTTTACTCATATATACTTTAGATTGATTTAAAACTTCATTTTTAATTT
AAAAGGATCTAGGTGAAGATCCTTTTTGATAATCTCATGACCAAAATCCCTTAACGTGAGTTTTCGTTCC
ACTGAGCGTCAGACCCCGTAGAAAAGATCAAAGGATCTTCTTGAGATCCTTTTTTTCTGCGCGTAATCTG
CTGCTTGCAAACAAAAAAACCACCGCTACCAGCGGTGGTTTGTTTGCCGGATCAAGAGCTACCAACTCTT
TTTCCGAAGGTAACTGGCTTCAGCAGAGCGCAGATACCAAATACTGTCCTTCTAGTGTAGCCGTAGTTAG
GCCACCACTTCAAGAACTCTGTAGCACCGCCTACATACCTCGCTCTGCTAATCCTGTTACCAGTGGCTGC
TGCCAGTGGCGATAAGTCGTGTCTTACCGGGTTGGACTCAAGACGATAGTTACCGGATAAGGCGCAGCGG
TCGGGCTGAACGGGGGGTTCGTGCACACAGCCCAGCTTGGAGCGAACGACCTACACCGAACTGAGATACC
TACAGCGTGAGCTATGAGAAAGCGCCACGCTTCCCGAAGGGAGAAAGGCGGACAGGTATCCGGTAAGCGG
CAGGGTCGGAACAGGAGAGCGCACGAGGGAGCTTCCAGGGGGAAACGCCTGGTATCTTTATAGTCCTGTC
GGGTTTCGCCACCTCTGACTTGAGCGTCGATTTTTGTGATGCTCGTCAGGGGGGCGGAGCCTATGGAAAA
ACGCCAGCAACGCGGCCTTTTTACGGTTCCTGGCCTTTTGCTGGCCTTTTGCTCACATGTTCTTTCCTGC
GTTATCCCCTGATTCTGTGGATAACCGTATTACCGCCTTTGAGTGAGCTGATACCGCTCGCCGCAGCCGA
ACGACCGAGCGCAGCGAGTCAGTGAGCGAGGAAGCGGAAGAGCGCCTGATGCGGTATTTTCTCCTTACGC
ATCTGTGCGGTATTTCACACCGCATAAATTCCGACACCATCGAATGGCGCAAAACCTTTCGCGGTATGGC
ATGATAGCGCCCGGAAGAGAGTCAATTCAGGGTGGTGAATGTGAAACCAGTAACGTTATACGATGTCGCA
GAGTATGCCGGTGTCTCTTATCAGACCGTTTCCCGCGTGGTGAACCAGGCCAGCCACGTTTCTGCGAAAA
CGCGGGAAAAAGTGGAAGCGGCGATGGCGGAGCTGAATTACATTCCCAACCGCGTGGCACAACAACTGGC
GGGCAAACAGTCGTTGCTGATTGGCGTTGCCACCTCCAGTCTGGCCCTGCACGCGCCGTCGCAAATTGTC
GCGGCGATTAAATCTCGCGCCGATCAACTGGGTGCCAGCGTGGTGGTGTCGATGGTAGAACGAAGCGGCG
TCGAAGCCTGTAAAGCGGCGGTGCACAATCTTCTCGCGCAACGCGTCAGTGGGCTGATCATTAACTATCC
GCTGGATGACCAGGATGCCATTGCTGTGGAAGCTGCCTGCACTAATGTTCCGGCGTTATTTCTTGATGTC
TCTGACCAGACACCCATCAACAGTATTATTTTCTCCCATGAAGACGGTACGCGACTGGGCGTGGAGCATC
TGGTCGCATTGGGTCACCAGCAAATCGCGCTGTTAGCGGGCCCATTAAGTTCTGTCTCGGCGCGTCTGCG
TCTGGCTGGCTGGCATAAATATCTCACTCGCAATCAAATTCAGCCGATAGCGGAACGGGAAGGCGACTGG
AGTGCCATGTCCGGTTTTCAACAAACCATGCAAATGCTGAATGAGGGCATCGTTCCCACTGCGATGCTGG
TTGCCAACGATCAGATGGCGCTGGGCGCAATGCGCGCCATTACCGAGTCCGGGCTGCGCGTTGGTGCGGA
TATCTCGGTAGTGGGATACGACGATACCGAAGACAGCTCATGTTATATCCCGCCGTTAACCACCATCAAA
CAGGATTTTCGCCTGCTGGGGCAAACCAGCGTGGACCGCTTGCTGCAACTCTCTCAGGGCCAGGCGGTGA
AGGGCAATCAGCTGTTGCCCGTCTCACTGGTGAAAAGAAAAACCACGCTAGCGCCCAATACGCAAACCGC
CTCTCCCCGCGCGTTGGCCGATTCATTAATGCAGCTGGCACGACAGGTTTCCCGACTGGAAAGCGGGCAG
TGAGCGCAACGCAATTAATGTAAGTTAGCTCACTCATTAGGCACCCCAGGCTTTACACTTTATGCTTCCG
GCTCGTATGTTGTGTGGAATTGTGAGCGGATAACAATTTCACACAGGAAACAGCTATGACCATGATTACG
GATTCACTGGCCGTCGTTTTACAACGTCGTGACTGGGAAAACCCTGGCGTTACCCAACTTAATCGCCTTG
CAGCACATCCCCCTTTCGCCAGCTGGCGTAATAGCGAAGAGGCCCGCACCGATCGCCCTTCCCAACAGTT
GCGCAGCCTGAATGGCGAATGGCGCTTTGCCTGGTTTCCGGCACCAGAAGCGGTGCCGGAAAGCTGGCTG
GAGTGCGATCTTCCTGAGGCCGATACTGTCGTCGTCCCCTCAAACTGGCAGATGCACGGTTACGATGCGC
CCATCTACACCAACGTGACCTATCCCATTACGGTCAATCCGCCGTTTGTTCCCACGGAGAATCCGACGGG
TTGTTACTCGCTCACATTTAATGTTGATGAAAGCTGGCTACAGGAAGGCCAGACGCGAATTATTTTTGAT
GGCGTTGGAATTAGCTTATCGACTGCACGGTGCACCAATGCTTCTGGCGTCAGGCAGCCATCGGAAGCTG
TGGTATGGCTGTGCAGGTCGTAAATCACTGCATAATTCGTGTCGCTCAAGGCGCACTCCCGTTCTGGATA
ATGTTTTTTGCGCCGACATCATAACGGTTCTGGCAAATATTCTGAAATGAGCTG
Features (pLannotate 1.2.2; 17 found; start..end, strand, type, name):
      1..29      +  promoter       tac promoter: strong E. coli promoter; hybrid between the trp and lac UV5 promoters
     37..53      +  protein_bind   lac operator: The lac repressor binds to the lac operator to inhibit transcription in E. coli. This inhibition can be relieved by adding lactose or isopropyl-β-D-thiogalactopyranoside (IPTG). lac repressor encoded by lacI
     76..729     +  CDS            GST26_SCHJA: Experimental evidence at protein level: Swiss-Prot protein existence level 1. GST isoenzymes appear to play a central role in the parasite detoxification system. Other functions are also suspected including a role in increasing the solubility of haematin in the parasite gut. From Schistosoma japonicum (Blood fluke).
    724..1095    +  CDS            Patj (fragment): INADL_MOUSE - Also known as Cipp From Mus musculus (Mouse).
   1139..1178    +  CDS            rop (fragment): Rop protein, which maintains plasmids at low copy number; rop
   1280..1320    +  misc_feature   bom (fragment): basis of mobility region from pBR322
   1425..1529    +  promoter       AmpR promoter: bla
   1530..2390    +  CDS            AmpR: β-lactamase; bla; confers resistance to ampicillin, carbenicillin, and related antibiotics
   2561..3149    +  rep_origin     ori: high-copy-number ColE1/pMB1/pBR322/pUC origin of replication
   3335..3386    -  misc_feature   bom (fragment): basis of mobility region from pBR322
   3393..3470    +  promoter       lacI promoter: lacI
   3471..4553    +  CDS            lacI: lac repressor; lacI; The lac repressor binds to the lac operator to inhibit transcription in E. coli. This inhibition can be relieved by adding lactose or isopropyl-β-D-thiogalactopyranoside (IPTG).
   4566..4587    +  protein_bind   CAP binding site: CAP binding activates transcription in the presence of cAMP. E. coli catabolite activator protein
   4602..4632    +  promoter       lac promoter: promoter for the E. coli lac operon
   4640..4656    +  protein_bind   lac operator: The lac repressor binds to the lac operator to inhibit transcription in E. coli. This inhibition can be relieved by adding lactose or isopropyl-β-D-thiogalactopyranoside (IPTG). lac repressor encoded by lacI
   4676..4849    +  CDS            lacZα: LacZα fragment of β-galactosidase; lacZ fragment
   5113..5229    -  CDS            yciV (fragment): RNAAM_ECOLI - Also known as trpH From Escherichia coli (strain K12).
