[The description below was written by a language model from this plasmid's Addgene catalogue record and pLannotate feature annotations shown in this document.]
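Description:
INADL_PDZ_7 is a bacterial expression plasmid built on the pGEX-6P-1 backbone for producing the seventh PDZ domain of human INADL (now designated PATJ) as a glutathione S-transferase fusion for purification. The sequenced record is about 5.3 kb. It replicates in E. coli from a ColE1/pMB1-type origin and is selected with ampicillin through the β-lactamase gene driven by its own promoter. Short remnants of the pBR322 rop and bom regions are also annotated, along with leftover lac promoter, lacZα and E. coli genomic fragments that are part of the backbone rather than functional payload.

Expression is driven by the tac promoter, a strong trp/lac hybrid, followed by a lac operator. The plasmid carries its own lacI gene, so the lac repressor keeps the promoter silent until IPTG or lactose relieves repression. Downstream lies the Schistosoma japonicum GST coding sequence, immediately followed, with a few bases of annotated overlap, by a fragment of roughly 370 bp corresponding to the PDZ domain, which places GST at the N terminus. The annotation tool matched this insert to the mouse Patj protein, but the catalogue entry lists the insert as human, so the mouse label most likely reflects the closest homologue in the reference database. The restriction sites used for cloning are not recorded, and no protease cleavage site between GST and the insert is annotated in the feature table.

The GST tag allows affinity capture of the fusion on glutathione resin. According to the record, the construct belongs to a collection associated with a study mapping binding specificities across the PDZ domain family.
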