Addgene plasmid #103907: INADL_PDZ_7
Purpose: Protein expression and purification of INADL PDZ7 domain
Depositing lab: Sachdev Sidhu. Depositing organization: University of Toronto. Publication: A specificity map for the PDZ domain family. Tonikian R, Zhang Y, Sazinsky SL, Currell B, Yeh JH, Reva B, Held HA, Appleton BA, Evangelista M, Wu Y, Xin X, Chan AC, Seshagiri S, Lasky LA, Sander C, Boone C, Bader GD, Sidhu SS. PLoS Biol. 2008 Sep 30;6(9):e239. doi: 10.1371/journal.pbio.0060239. PubMed 18828675.
Backbone
  Vector backbone: pGEX-6P-1
  Backbone size w/o insert (bp): 4984
  Vector type: Bacterial Expression
Growth in bacteria
  Bacterial resistance: Ampicillin, 100 μg/mL
  Growth temperature: 37°C
  Growth strain: DH5alpha
  Copy number: Unknown
Gene/Insert
  Gene/Insert name: INADL (alt name: INADL PDZ7)
  Species: H. sapiens (human)
  Entrez Gene: PATJ (a.k.a. Cipp, INADL, InaD-like, hINADL)
  Promoter: tac
  Tag / fusion protein: GST (N terminal on backbone)
  Cloning method: Restriction Enzyme; 5′ cloning site unknown (unknown if destroyed); 3′ cloning site unknown (unknown if destroyed)
  Sequencing primers: 5′ pGEX Fwd
Terms and licenses: Academic/Nonprofit Terms; Industry Terms: Not Available to Industry
How to cite: INADL_PDZ_7 was a gift from Sachdev Sidhu (Addgene plasmid # 103907 ; http://n2t.net/addgene:103907 ; RRID:Addgene_103907)
